>Addgene plasmid #204640 | pET47b-T7-AsCas12f-WT | addgene full sequence | sequence record 406408 | Addgene NGS Result
TGGCGAATGGG
[124 nt withheld, positions 12-135]
C
[91 nt withheld, positions 137-227]
A
[49 nt withheld, positions 229-277]
CCTTTGACGTTGGAGTCCACGTTCTTT
[37 nt withheld, positions 305-341]
ACCCTATCTCGGTCTATTCTTTTGATTTATAAGGGATTTTGCCGATTTCGGCCTATTGGTTAAAAAATGA
GCTGATTTAACAAAAATTTAACGCGAATTTTAACAAAATATTAACGCTTACAATTTAGGTGGCACTTTTC
GGGGAAATGTGCGCGGAACCCCTATTTGTTTATTTTTCTAAATACATTCAAATATGTATCCGCTCATGAA
TTAATTCTTAGAAAAACTCATCGAGCATCAAATGAAACTGCAATTTATTCATATCAGGATTATCAATACC
ATATTTTTGAAAAAGCCGTTTCTGTAATGAAGGAGAAAACTCACCGAGGCAGTTCCATAGGATGGCAAGA
TCCTGGTATCGGTCTGCGATTCCGACTCGTCCAACATCAATACAACCTATTAATTTCCCCTCGTCAAAAA
TAAGGTTATCAAGTGAGAAATCACCATGAGTGACGACTGAATCCGGTGAGAATGGCAAAAGTTTATGCAT
TTCTTTCCAGACTTGTTCAACAGGCCAGCCATTACGCTCGTCATCAAAATCACTCGCATCAACCAAACCG
TTATTCATTCGTGATTGCGCCTGAGCGAGACGAAATACGCGATCACTGTTAAAAGGACAATTACAAACAG
GAATCGAATGCAACCGGCGCAGGAACACTGCCAGCGCATCAACAATATTTTCACCTGAATCAGGATATTC
TTCTAATACCTGGAATGCTGTTTTGCCGGGGATCGCAGTGGTGAGTAACCATGCATCATCAGGAGTACGG
ATAAAATGCTTGATGGTCGGAAGAGGCATAAATTCCGTCAGCCAGTTTAGTCTGACCATCTCATCTGTAA
CATCATTGGCAACGCTACCTTTGCCATGTTTCAGAAACAACTCTGGCGCATCGGGCTTCCCATACAATCG
ATAGATTGTCGCACCTGATTGCCCGACATTATCGCGAGCCCATTTATACCCATATAAATCAGCATCCATG
TTGGAATTTAATCGCGGCCTAGAGCAAGACGTTTCCCGTTGAATATGGCTCATAACACCCCTTGTATTAC
TGTTTATGTAAGCAGACAGTTTTATTGTTCATGACCAAAATCCCTTAACGTGAGTTTTCGTTCCACTGAG
CGTCAGACCCCGTAGAAAAGATCAAAGGATCTTCTTGAGATCCTTTTTTTCTGCGCGTAATCTGCTGCTT
GCAAACAAAAAAACCACCGCTACCAGCGGTGGTTTGTTTGCCGGATCAAGAGCTACCAACTCTTTTTCCG
AAGGTAACTGGCTTCAGCAGAGCGCAGATACCAAATACTGTCCTTCTAGTGTAGCCGTAGTTAGGCCACC
ACTTCAAGAACTCTGTAGCACCGCCTACATACCTCGCTCTGCTAATCCTGTTACCAGTGGCTGCTGCCAG
TGGCGATAAGTCGTGTCTTACCGGGTTGGACTCAAGACGATAGTTACCGGATAAGGCGCAGCGGTCGGGC
TGAACGGGGGGTTCGTGCACACAGCCCAGCTTGGAGCGAACGACCTACACCGAACTGAGATACCTACAGC
GTGAGCTATGAGAAAGCGCCACGCTTCCCGAAGGGAGAAAGGCGGACAGGTATCCGGTAAGCGGCAGGGT
CGGAACAGGAGAGCGCACGAGGGAGCTTCCAGGGGGAAACGCCTGGTATCTTTATAGTCCTGTCGGGTTT
CGCCACCTCTGACTTGAGCGTCGATTTTTGTGATGCTCGTCAGGGGGGCGGAGCCTATGGAAAAACGCCA
GCAACGCGGCCTTTTTACGGTTCCTGGCCTTTTGCTGGCCTTTTGCTCACATGTTCTTTCCTGCGTTATC
CCCTGATTCTGTGGATAACCGTATTACCGCCTTTGAGTGAGCTGATACCGCTCGCCGCAGCCGAACGACC
GAGCGCAGCGAGTCAGTGAGCGAGGAAGCGGAAGAGCGCCTGATGCGGTATTTTCTCCTTACGCATCTGT
GCGGTATTTCACACCGCAATGGTGCACTCTCAGTACAATCTGCTCTGATGCCGCATAGTTAAGCCAGTAT
ACACTCCGCTATCGCTACGTGACTGGGTCATGGCTGCGCCCCGACACCCGCCAACACCCGCTGACGCGCC
CTGACGGGCTTGTCTGCTCCCGGCATCCGCTTACAGACAAGCTGTGACCGTCTCCGGGAGCTGCATGTGT
CAGAGGTTTTCACCGTCATCACCGAAACGCGCGAGGCAGCTGCGGTAAAGCTCATCAGCGTGGTCGTGAA
GCGATTCACAGATGTCTGCCTGTTCATCCGCGTCCAGCTCGTTGAGTTTCTCCAGAAGCGTTAATGTCTG
GCTTCTGATAAAGCGGGCCATGTTAAGGGCGGTTTTTTCCTGTTTGGTCACTGATGCCTCCGTGTAAGGG
GGATTTCTGTTCATGGGGGTAATGATACCGATGAAACGAGAGAGGATGCTCACGATACGGGTTACTGATG
ATGAACATGCCCGGTTACTGGAACGTTGTGAGGGTAAACAACTGGCGGTATGGATGCGGCGGGACCAGAG
AAAAATCACTCAGGGTCAATGCCAGCGCTTCGTTAATACAGATGTAGGTGTTCCACAGGGTAGCCAGCAG
CATCCTGCGATGCAGATCCGGAACATAATGGTGCAGGGCGCTGACTTCCGCGTTTCCAGACTTTACGAAA
CACGGAAACCGAAGACCATTCATGTTGTTGCTCAGGTCGCAGACGTTTTGCAGCAGCAGTCGCTTCACGT
TCGCTCGCGTATCGGTGATTCATTCTGCTAACCAGTAAGGCAACCCCGCCAGCCTAGCCGGGTCCTCAAC
GACAGGAGCACGATCATGCTAGTCATGCCCCGCGCCCACCGGAAGGAGCTGACTGGGTTGAAGGCTCTCA
AGGGCATCGGTCGAGATCCCGGTGCCTAATGAGTGAGCTAACTTACATTAATTGCGTTGCGCTCACTGCC
CGCTTTCCAGTCGGGAAACCTGTCGTGCCAGCTGCATTAATGAATCGGCCAACGCGCGGGGAGAGGCGGT
TTGCGTATTGGGCGCCAGGGTGGTTTTTCTTTTCACCAGTGAGACGGGCAACAGCTGATTGCCCTTCACC
GCCTGGCCCTGAGAGAGTTGCAGCAAGCGGTCCACGCTGGTTTGCCCCAGCAGGCGAAAATCCTGTTTGA
TGGTGGTTAACGGCGGGATATAACATGAGCTGTCTTCGGTATCGTCGTATCCCACTACCGAGATGTCCGC
ACCAACGCGCAGCCCGGACTCGGTAATGGCGCGCATTGCGCCCAGCGCCATCTGATCGTTGGCAACCAGC
ATCGCAGTGGGAACGATGCCCTCATTCAGCATTTGCATGGTTTGTTGAAAACCGGACATGGCACTCCAGT
CGCCTTCCCGTTCCGCTATCGGCTGAATTTGATTGCGAGTGAGATATTTATGCCAGCCAGCCAGACGCAG
ACGCGCCGAGACAGAACTTAATGGGCCCGCTAACAGCGCGATTTGCTGGTGACCCAATGCGACCAGATGC
TCCACGCCCAGTCGCGTACCGTCTTCATGGGAGAAAATAATACTGTTGATGGGTGTCTGGTCAGAGACAT
CAAGAAATAACGCCGGAACATTAGTGCAGGCAGCTTCCACAGCAATGGCATCCTGGTCATCCAGCGGATA
GTTAATGATCAGCCCACTGACGCGTTGCGCGAGAAGATTGTGCACCGCCGCTTTACAGGCTTCGACGCCG
CTTCGTTCTACCATCGACACCACCACGCTGGCACCCAGTTGATCGGCGCGAGATTTAATCGCCGCGACAA
TTTGCGACGGCGCGTGCAGGGCCAGACTGGAGGTGGCAACGCCAATCAGCAACGACTGTTTGCCCGCCAG
TTGTTGTGCCACGCGGTTGGGAATGTAATTCAGCTCCGCCATCGCCGCTTCCACTTTTTCCCGCGTTTTC
GCAGAAACGTGGCTGGCCTGGTTCACCACGCGGGAAACGGTCTGATAAGAGACACCGGCATACTCTGCGA
CATCGTATAACGTTACTGGTTTCACATTCACCACCCTGAATTGACTCTCTTCCGGGCGCTATCATGCCAT
ACCGCGAAAGGTTTTGCGCCATTCGATGGTGTCCGGGATCTCGACGCTCTCCCTTATGCGACTCCTGCAT
TAGGAAGCAGCCCAGTAGTAGGTTGAGGCCGTTGAGCACCGCCGCCGCAAGGAATGGTGCATGCAAGGAG
ATGGCGCCCAACAGTCCCCCGGCCACGGGGCCTGCCACCATACCCACGCCGAAACAAGCGCTCATGAGCC
CGAAGTGGCGAGCCCGATCTTCCCCATCGGTGATGTCGGCGATATAGGCGCCAGCAACCGCACCTGTGGC
GCCGGTGATGCCGGCCACGATGCGTCCGGCGTAGAGGATCGAGATCGATCTCGATCCCGCGAAATTAATA
CGACTCACTATAGGGGAATTGTGAGCGGATAACAATTCCCCTCTAGAAATAATTTTGTTTAACTTTAAGA
AGGAGATATACATATGGCACATCACCACCACCATCACTCCGCGGCTCTTGAAGTCCTCTTTCAGGGACCC
GGGTACCAGGATCCGATGATTAAAGTTTATAGGTACGAAATAGTAAAGCCGTTAGACCTGGACTGGAAAG
AGTTCGGTACTATTTTGCGCCAACTGCAGCAGGAGACACGTTTCGCCCTGAACAAAGCGACGCAGTTGGC
TTGGGAATGGATGGGCTTTTCGAGCGATTACAAAGATAATCACGGCGAGTATCCGAAAAGCAAAGACATC
TTGGGTTACACCAACGTGCACGGTTACGCGTATCACACGATTAAGACCAAAGCATATCGTCTGAACAGCG
GCAACCTCTCCCAAACCATCAAGCGCGCGACCGATCGCTTCAAAGCCTACCAGAAGGAAATCCTGAGAGG
CGACATGAGCATTCCAAGCTACAAGCGCGACATCCCGCTGGATCTGATTAAGGAGAACATCTCCGTGAAC
CGCATGAACCACGGCGACTACATCGCCAGCCTTTCTCTGCTGTCTAATCCGGCGAAACAGGAGATGAATG
TTAAACGTAAAATTTCCGTGATCATCATCGTTCGTGGAGCGGGCAAAACGATTATGGATCGTATTCTCTC
GGGCGAGTACCAAGTTTCAGCGAGCCAGATTATCCACGATGACCGTAAAAACAAATGGTATCTGAACATC
AGCTATGATTTTGAACCGCAGACCAGGGTGCTGGACTTGAACAAGATCATGGGTATCGATCTGGGGGTGG
CGGTCGCAGTTTATATGGCGTTTCAGCATACCCCGGCTCGCTACAAGCTGGAAGGCGGTGAGATCGAAAA
CTTCCGCCGTCAAGTAGAAAGTCGCCGTATCTCCATGCTGCGTCAAGGTAAGTATGCTGGTGGTGCGCGT
GGCGGTCATGGCCGTGACAAACGTATTAAACCCATCGAGCAGCTGAGAGATAAGATTGCTAATTTTCGTG
ACACCACCAACCATCGTTACTCCCGCTACATTGTCGATATGGCGATTAAGGAGGGTTGTGGCACCATTCA
GATGGAAGATTTAACCAACATTCGTGACATCGGTAGCCGTTTCCTGCAAAACTGGACCTATTACGACTTG
CAACAAAAAATCATCTATAAGGCTGAGGAAGCAGGCATTAAGGTTATTAAGATCGACCCGCAATATACCA
GCCAGCGTTGCAGCGAATGTGGTAATATCGACAGCGGTAATCGTATTGGTCAGGCAATCTTTAAGTGCCG
TGCGTGCGGTTACGAAGCGAACGCCGATTACAATGCGGCACGTAATATCGCCATTCCGAATATTGACAAG
ATCATAGCGGAGTCCATCAAGTAACAGGATCCGAATTCTGTACAGGCCTTGGCGCGCCCGACGTCCGTCG
ACAAGCTTGCGGCCGCAGAGCTCGCTCTGGTGCCACGCGGTAGTAAAGAAACCGCTGCTGCTAAATTCGA
ACGCCAGCACATGGACAGCTCTACTTCTGCTGCTCTCGAGGCTTAATTAACCTAGGCTGCTAAACAAAGC
CCGAAAGGAAGCTGAGTTGGCTGCTGCCACCGCTGAGCAATAACTAGCATAACCCCTTGGGGCCTCTAAA
CGGGTCTTGAGGGGTTTTTTGCTGAAAGGAGGAACTATATCCGGAT
Features (pLannotate 1.2.2; 19 found; start..end, strand, type, name):
     12..440     +  rep_origin     f1 ori (sequence partly withheld): f1 bacteriophage origin of replication; arrow indicates direction of (+) strand synthesis
    493..550     +  promoter       AmpR promoter (fragment): bla
    559..1374    -  CDS            KanR: aminoglycoside phosphotransferase; aph(3')-Ia; confers resistance to kanamycin in bacteria or G418 (Geneticin®) in eukaryotes
   1496..2084    +  rep_origin     ori: high-copy-number ColE1/pMB1/pBR322/pUC origin of replication
   2270..2409    -  misc_feature   bom: basis of mobility region from pBR322
   2511..2702    -  CDS            rop: Rop protein, which maintains plasmids at low copy number; rop
   2719..3099    +  CDS            YPB1_ECOLX: Protein predicted: Swiss-Prot protein existence level 4. From Escherichia coli.
   3161..3225    -  CDS            TcR (fragment): tetracycline efflux protein; tet; confers resistance to tetracycline
   3240..3261    -  protein_bind   CAP binding site: CAP binding activates transcription in the presence of cAMP. E. coli catabolite activator protein
   3274..4356    -  CDS            lacI: lac repressor; lacI; The lac repressor binds to the lac operator to inhibit transcription in E. coli. This inhibition can be relieved by adding lactose or isopropyl-β-D-thiogalactopyranoside (IPTG).
   4357..4434    -  promoter       lacI promoter: lacI
   4442..4721    -  CDS            TcR (fragment): tetracycline efflux protein; tet; confers resistance to tetracycline
   4747..4765    +  promoter       T7 promoter: promoter for bacteriophage T7 RNA polymerase
   4766..4790    +  protein_bind   lac operator: The lac repressor binds to the lac operator to inhibit transcription in E. coli. This inhibition can be relieved by adding lactose or isopropyl-β-D-thiogalactopyranoside (IPTG). lac repressor encoded by lacI
   4805..4827    +  RBS            RBS: efficient ribosome binding site from bacteriophage T7 gene 10 (Olins and Rangwala, 1989)
   4868..4891    +  CDS            HRV 3C site: recognition and cleavage site for human rhinovirus 3C and PreScission proteases
   6266..6310    +  CDS            S-Tag: affinity and epitope tag derived from pancreatic ribonuclease A
   6354..6397    +  CDS            SET1 (fragment): solubility-enhancement tag derived from T7 phage gene 10B
   6405..6452    +  terminator     T7 terminator: transcription terminator for bacteriophage T7 RNA polymerase
