[The description below was written by a language model from this plasmid's Addgene catalogue record and pLannotate feature annotations shown in this document.]
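Description:
pET47b-T7-AsCas12f-WT is a bacterial expression plasmid built on the Novagen pET47b backbone for producing wild-type AsCas12f (also called Cas12U3), a very small type V CRISPR nuclease, in E. coli. The insert is listed as synthetic. The sequenced plasmid is 6,477 nt and carries a kanamycin resistance gene (aph(3')-Ia) for selection and a ColE1/pMB1-type origin of replication. The pBR322-derived bom region and the rop gene are also present. The catalogue lists the plasmid as high copy, although rop normally moderates copy number. An f1 origin is also annotated, along with short remnants of the tetracycline resistance gene that are non-functional backbone leftovers.

Expression follows the standard pET arrangement. A T7 promoter is immediately followed by a lac operator, then the T7 gene 10 ribosome binding site, and a T7 terminator closes the cassette. The plasmid-borne lacI gene supplies repressor, so transcription is held off until induction with IPTG in a host that provides T7 RNA polymerase. The catalogue records an N-terminal 6xHis tag on the insert. The feature table does not annotate this tag or the AsCas12f coding sequence itself, which presumably occupies the unannotated stretch between the HRV 3C protease site and the downstream S-Tag. The HRV 3C site lies just after the start of the reading frame, so the His tag should be removable by 3C/PreScission protease after affinity purification. The record does not indicate whether the downstream S-Tag and SET1 fragment are translated or lie beyond a stop codon. The plasmid is intended for recombinant production of the wild-type nuclease and was deposited with work on an engineered Cas12f system with increased gene-editing activity.
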