Addgene plasmid #204640: pET47b-T7-AsCas12f-WT
Purpose: Expression of wild-type AsCas12f in E. coli
Depositing lab: Weixin Tang. Depositing organization: University of Chicago. Publication: An engineered hypercompact CRISPR-Cas12f system with boosted gene-editing activity. Wu T, Liu C, Zou S, Lyu R, Yang B, Yan H, Zhao M, Tang W. Nat Chem Biol. 2023 Jul 3. doi: 10.1038/s41589-023-01380-9. PubMed 37400536.
Backbone
  Vector backbone: pET47b
  Backbone manufacturer: Novagen
  Vector type: Bacterial Expression
Growth in bacteria
  Bacterial resistance: Kanamycin, 50 μg/mL
  Growth temperature: 37°C
  Growth strain: DH5alpha
  Copy number: High Copy
Gene/Insert
  Gene/Insert name: AsCas12f (alt name: Cas12U3)
  Species: Synthetic
  Promoter: T7
  Tag / fusion protein: 6xHis (N terminal on insert)
  Cloning method: Unknown
  Sequencing primers: 5′ T7; 3′ T7 Terminal
Terms and licenses: Academic/Nonprofit Terms; Industry Terms: Not Available to Industry
How to cite: pET47b-T7-AsCas12f-WT was a gift from Weixin Tang (Addgene plasmid # 204640 ; http://n2t.net/addgene:204640 ; RRID:Addgene_204640)
